LOCUS       Exported 6507 bp ds-DNA circular SYN 12-MAY-2021
DEFINITION  synthetic circular DNA
ACCESSION   .
VERSION     .
KEYWORDS    pET His6 MBP Asn10 TEV LIC cloning vector (1C)
SOURCE      synthetic DNA construct
  ORGANISM  synthetic DNA construct
REFERENCE   1 (bases 1 to 6507)
  TITLE     LIC N-terminal fusion vectors for E. coli expression
REFERENCE   2 (bases 1 to 6507)
  AUTHORS   .
  TITLE     Direct Submission
  JOURNAL   Exported May 12, 2021 from SnapGene Server 1.1.58
            http://www.snapgene.com
FEATURES             Location/Qualifiers
     source          1..6507
                     /organism="synthetic DNA construct"
                     /mol_type="other DNA"
     rep_origin      12..467
                     /direction=RIGHT
                     /label=f1 ori
                     /note="f1 bacteriophage origin of replication; arrow
                     indicates direction of (+) strand synthesis"
     primer_bind     complement(99..118)
                     /label=F1ori-R
                     /note="F1 origin, reverse primer"
     primer_bind     309..330
                     /label=F1ori-F
                     /note="F1 origin, forward primer"
     CDS             complement(560..1375)
                     /codon_start=1
                     /gene="aph(3')-Ia"
                     /product="aminoglycoside phosphotransferase"
                     /label=KanR
                     /note="confers resistance to kanamycin in bacteria or G418
                     (Geneticin(R)) in eukaryotes"
                     /translation="MSHIQRETSCSRPRLNSNMDADLYGYKWARDNVGQSGATIYRLYG
                     KPDAPELFLKHGKGSVANDVTDEMVRLNWLTEFMPLPTIKHFIRTPDDAWLLTTAIPGK
                     TAFQVLEEYPDSGENIVDALAVFLRRLHSIPVCNCPFNSDRVFRLAQAQSRMNNGLVDA
                     SDFDDERNGWPVEQVWKEMHKLLPFSPDSVVTHGDFSLDNLIFDEGKLIGCIDVGRVGI
                     ADRYQDLAILWNCLGEFSPSLQKRLFQKYGIDNPDMNKLQFHLMLDEFF"
     primer_bind     1283..1302
                     /label=Kan-R
                     /note="Kanamycin resistance gene, reverse primer"
     primer_bind     1367..1386
                     /label=pENTR-R
                     /note="pENTR vectors, reverse primer"
     rep_origin      1497..2085
                     /direction=RIGHT
                     /label=ori
                     /note="high-copy-number ColE1/pMB1/pBR322/pUC origin of
                     replication"
     primer_bind     1986..2005
                     /label=pBR322ori-F
                     /note="pBR322 origin, forward primer"
     primer_bind     2239..2256
                     /label=L4440
                     /note="L4440 vector, forward primer"
     misc_feature    2271..2413
                     /label=bom
                     /note="basis of mobility region from pBR322"
     primer_bind     complement(2339..2358)
                     /label=pRS-marker
                     /note="pRS vectors, use to sequence yeast selectable
                     marker"
     primer_bind     2499..2521
                     /label=pGEX 3'
                     /note="pGEX vectors, reverse primer"
     CDS             complement(2515..2706)
                     /codon_start=1
                     /gene="rop"
                     /product="Rop protein, which maintains plasmids at low copy
                     number"
                     /label=rop
                     /translation="MTKQEKTALNMARFIRSQTLTLLEKLNELDADEQADICESLHDHA
                     DELYRSCLARFGDDGENL"
     CDS             complement(3515..4597)
                     /codon_start=1
                     /gene="lacI"
                     /product="lac repressor"
                     /label=lacI
                     /note="The lac repressor binds to the lac operator to
                     inhibit transcription in E. coli. This inhibition can be
                     relieved by adding lactose or
                     isopropyl-beta-D-thiogalactopyranoside (IPTG)."
                     /translation="MKPVTLYDVAEYAGVSYQTVSRVVNQASHVSAKTREKVEAAMAEL
                     NYIPNRVAQQLAGKQSLLIGVATSSLALHAPSQIVAAIKSRADQLGASVVVSMVERSGV
                     EACKAAVHNLLAQRVSGLIINYPLDDQDAIAVEAACTNVPALFLDVSDQTPINSIIFSH
                     EDGTRLGVEHLVALGHQQIALLAGPLSSVSARLRLAGWHKYLTRNQIQPIAEREGDWSA
                     MSGFQQTMQMLNEGIVPTAMLVANDQMALGAMRAITESGLRVGADISVVGYDDTEDSSC
                     YIPPLTTIKQDFRLLGQTSVDRLLQLSQGQAVKGNQLLPVSLVKRKTTLAPNTQTASPR
                     ALADSLMQLARQVSRLESGQ"
     primer_bind     4559..4578
                     /label=LacI-R
                     /note="LacI, reverse primer"
     promoter        complement(4598..4675)
                     /gene="lacI"
                     /label=lacI promoter
     primer_bind     4881..4900
                     /label=pBRrevBam
                     /note="pBR322 vectors, tet region, downstream of BamHI,
                     reverse primer"
     primer_bind     4984..5003
                     /label=T7
                     /note="T7 promoter, forward primer"
     promoter        4984..5002
                     /label=T7 promoter
                     /note="promoter for bacteriophage T7 RNA polymerase"
     protein_bind    5003..5027
                     /label=lac operator
                     /bound_moiety="lac repressor encoded by lacI"
                     /note="The lac repressor binds to the lac operator to
                     inhibit transcription in E. coli. This inhibition can be
                     relieved by adding lactose or
                     isopropyl-beta-D-thiogalactopyranoside (IPTG)."
     RBS             5042..5064
                     /note="efficient ribosome binding site from bacteriophage
                     T7 gene 10 (Olins and Rangwala, 1989)"
     CDS             5083..5100
                     /codon_start=1
                     /product="6xHis affinity tag"
                     /label=6xHis
                     /translation="HHHHHH"
     CDS             5110..6210
                     /codon_start=1
                     /gene="malE (mutated)"
                     /product="maltose binding protein from E. coli"
                     /label=MBP
                     /note="This version of the gene does not encode a signal
                     sequence, so MBP will remain in the cytosol."
                     /translation="MKIEEGKLVIWINGDKGYNGLAEVGKKFEKDTGIKVTVEHPDKLE
                     EKFPQVAATGDGPDIIFWAHDRFGGYAQSGLLAEITPDKAFQDKLYPFTWDAVRYNGKL
                     IAYPIAVEALSLIYNKDLLPNPPKTWEEIPALDKELKAKGKSALMFNLQEPYFTWPLIA
                     ADGGYAFKYENGKYDIKDVGVDNAGAKAGLTFLVDLIKNKHMNADTDYSIAEAAFNKGE
                     TAMTINGPWAWSNIDTSKVNYGVTVLPTFKGQPSKPFVGVLSAGINAASPNKELAKEFL
                     ENYLLTDEGLEAVNKDKPLGAVALKSYEEELAKDPRIAATMENAQKGEIMPNIPQMSAF
                     WYAVRTAVINAASGRQTVDEALKDAQT"
     primer_bind     6184..6207
                     /label=MBP-F
                     /note="Maltose binding protein, forward primer"
     CDS             6265..6285
                     /codon_start=1
                     /product="tobacco etch virus (TEV) protease recognition and
                     cleavage site"
                     /label=TEV site
                     /translation="ENLYFQS"
     CDS             6351..6368
                     /codon_start=1
                     /product="6xHis affinity tag"
                     /label=6xHis
                     /translation="HHHHHH"
     primer_bind     complement(6421..6439)
                     /label=T7 Term
                     /note="T7 terminator, reverse primer"
     terminator      6435..6482
                     /label=T7 terminator
                     /note="transcription terminator for bacteriophage T7 RNA
                     polymerase"
ORIGIN
        1 tggcgaatgg gnnnnnnnnn nnnnnnnnnn nnnnnnnnnn nnnnnnnnnn nnnnnnnnnn
       61 nnnnnnnnnn nnnnnnnnnn nnnnnnnnnn nnnnnnnnnn nnnnnnnnnn nnnnnnnnnn
      121 nnnnnnnnnn nnnnncnnnn nnnnnnnnnn nnnnnnnnnn nnnnnnnnnn nnnnnnnnnn
      181 nnnnnnnnnn nnnnnnnnnn nnnnnnnnnn nnnnnnnnnn nnnnnnnann nnnnnnnnnn
      241 nnnnnnnnnn nnnnnnnnnn nnnnnnnnnn nnnnnnncct ttgacgttgg agtccacgtt
      301 ctttaatagt ggactcttgt tccaaactgg aacaacactc aaccctatct cggtctattc
      361 ttttgattta taagggattt tgccgatttc ggcctattgg ttaaaaaatg agctgattta
      421 acaaaaattt aacgcgaatt ttaacaaact agtaacgttt acaatttcag gtggcacttt
      481 tcggggaaat gtgcgcggaa cccctatttg tttatttttc taaatacatt caaatatgta
      541 tccgctcatg aattaattct tagaaaaact catcgagcat caaatgaaac tgcaatttat
      601 tcatatcagg attatcaata ccatattttt gaaaaagccg tttctgtaat gaaggagaaa
      661 actcaccgag gcagttccat aggatggcaa gatcctggta tcggtctgcg attccgactc
      721 gtccaacatc aatacaacct attaatttcc cctcgtcaaa aataaggtta tcaagtgaga
      781 aatcaccatg agtgacgact gaatccggtg agaatggcaa aagtttatgc atttctttcc
      841 agacttgttc aacaggccag ccattacgct cgtcatcaaa atcactcgca tcaaccaaac
      901 cgttattcat tcgtgattgc gcctgagcga gacgaaatac gcgatcgctg ttaaaaggac
      961 aattacaaac aggaatcgaa tgcaaccggc gcaggaacac tgccagcgca tcaacaatgt
     1021 tttcacctga atcaggatat tcttctaata cctggaatgc tgttttcccg gggatcgcag
     1081 tggtgagtaa ccatgcatca tcaggagtac ggataaaatg cttgatggtc ggaagaggca
     1141 taaattccgt cagccagttt agtctgacca tctcatctgt aacatcattg gcaacgctac
     1201 ctttgccatg tttcagaaac aactctggcg catcgggctt cccatacaat cgatagattg
     1261 tcgcacctga ttgcccgaca ttatcgcgag cccatttata cccatataaa tcagcatcca
     1321 tgttggaatt taatcgcggc ctagagcaag acgtttcccg ttgaatatgg ctcataacac
     1381 cccttgtatt actgtttatg taagcagaca gttttattgt tcatgaccaa aatcccttaa
     1441 cgtgagtttt cgttccactg agcgtcagac cccgtagaaa agatcaaagg atcttcttga
     1501 gatccttttt ttctgcgcgt aatctgctgc ttgcaaacaa aaaaaccacc gctaccagcg
     1561 gtggtttgtt tgccggatca agagctacca actctttttc cgaaggtaac tggcttcagc
     1621 agagcgcaga taccaaatac tgtccttcta gtgtagccgt agttaggcca ccacttcaag
     1681 aactctgtag caccgcctac atacctcgct ctgctaatcc tgttaccagt ggctgctgcc
     1741 agtggcgata agtcgtgtct taccgggttg gactcaagac gatagttacc ggataaggcg
     1801 cagcggtcgg gctgaacggg gggttcgtgc acacagccca gcttggagcg aacgacctac
     1861 accgaactga gatacctaca gcgtgagcta tgagaaagcg ccacgcttcc cgaagggaga
     1921 aaggcggaca ggtatccggt aagcggcagg gtcggaacag gagagcgcac gagggagctt
     1981 ccagggggaa acgcctggta tctttatagt cctgtcgggt ttcgccacct ctgacttgag
     2041 cgtcgatttt tgtgatgctc gtcagggggg cggagcctat ggaaaaacgc cagcaacgcg
     2101 gcctttttac ggttcctggc cttttgctgg ccttttgctc acatgttctt tcctgcgtta
     2161 tcccctgatt ctgtggataa ccgtattacc gcctttgagt gagctgatac cgctcgccgc
     2221 agccgaacga ccgagcgcag cgagtcagtg agcgaggaag cggaagagcg cctgatgcgg
     2281 tattttctcc ttacgcatct gtgcggtatt tcacaccgca tatatggtgc actctcagta
     2341 caatctgctc tgatgccgca tagttaagcc agtatacact ccgctatcgc tacgtgactg
     2401 ggtcatggct gcgccccgac acccgccaac acccgctgac gcgccctgac gggcttgtct
     2461 gctcccggca tccgcttaca gacaagctgt gaccgtctcc gggagctgca tgtgtcagag
     2521 gttttcaccg tcatcaccga aacgcgcgag gcagctgcgg taaagctcat cagcgtggtc
     2581 gtgaagcgat tcacagatgt ctgcctgttc atccgcgtcc agctcgttga gtttctccag
     2641 aagcgttaat gtctggcttc tgataaagcg ggccatgtta agggcggttt tttcctgttt
     2701 ggtcactgat gcctccgtgt aagggggatt tctgttcatg ggggtaatga taccgatgaa
     2761 acgagagagg atgctcacga tacgggttac tgatgatgaa catgcccggt tactggaacg
     2821 ttgtgagggt aaacaactgg cggtatggat gcggcgggac cagagaaaaa tcactcaggg
     2881 tcaatgccag cgcttcgtta atacagatgt aggtgttcca cagggtagcc agcagcatcc
     2941 tgcgatgcag atccggaaca taatggtgca gggcgctgac ttccgcgttt ccagacttta
     3001 cgaaacacgg aaaccgaaga ccattcatgt tgttgctcag gtcgcagacg ttttgcagca
     3061 gcagtcgctt cacgttcgct cgcgtatcgg tgattcattc tgctaaccag taaggcaacc
     3121 ccgccagcct agccgggtcc tcaacgacag gagcacgatc atgcgcaccc gtggggccgc
     3181 catgccggcg ataatggcct gcttctcgcc gaaacgtttg gtggcgggac cagtgacgaa
     3241 ggcttgagcg agggcgtgca agattccgaa taccgcaagc gacaggccga tcatcgtcgc
     3301 gctccagcga aagcggtcct cgccgaaaat gacccagagc gctgccggca cctgtcctac
     3361 gagttgcatg ataaagaaga cagtcataag tgcggcgacg atagtcatgc cccgcgccca
     3421 ccggaaggag ctgactgggt tgaaggctct caagggcatc ggtcgagatc ccggtgccta
     3481 atgagtgagc taacttacat taattgcgtt gcgctcactg cccgctttcc agtcgggaaa
     3541 cctgtcgtgc cagctgcatt aatgaatcgg ccaacgcgcg gggagaggcg gtttgcgtat
     3601 tgggcgccag ggtggttttt cttttcacca gtgagacggg caacagctga ttgcccttca
     3661 ccgcctggcc ctgagagagt tgcagcaagc ggtccacgct ggtttgcccc agcaggcgaa
     3721 aatcctgttt gatggtggtt aacggcggga tataacatga gctgtcttcg gtatcgtcgt
     3781 atcccactac cgagatatcc gcaccaacgc gcagcccgga ctcggtaatg gcgcgcattg
     3841 cgcccagcgc catctgatcg ttggcaacca gcatcgcagt gggaacgatg ccctcattca
     3901 gcatttgcat ggtttgttga aaaccggaca tggcactcca gtcgccttcc cgttccgcta
     3961 tcggctgaat ttgattgcga gtgagatatt tatgccagcc agccagacgc agacgcgccg
     4021 agacagaact taatgggccc gctaacagcg cgatttgctg gtgacccaat gcgaccagat
     4081 gctccacgcc cagtcgcgta ccgtcttcat gggagaaaat aatactgttg atgggtgtct
     4141 ggtcagagac atcaagaaat aacgccggaa cattagtgca ggcagcttcc acagcaatgg
     4201 catcctggtc atccagcgga tagttaatga tcagcccact gacgcgttgc gcgagaagat
     4261 tgtgcaccgc cgctttacag gcttcgacgc cgcttcgttc taccatcgac accaccacgc
     4321 tggcacccag ttgatcggcg cgagatttaa tcgccgcgac aatttgcgac ggcgcgtgca
     4381 gggccagact ggaggtggca acgccaatca gcaacgactg tttgcccgcc agttgttgtg
     4441 ccacgcggtt gggaatgtaa ttcagctccg ccatcgccgc ttccactttt tcccgcgttt
     4501 tcgcagaaac gtggctggcc tggttcacca cgcgggaaac ggtctgataa gagacaccgg
     4561 catactctgc gacatcgtat aacgttactg gtttcacatt caccaccctg aattgactct
     4621 cttccgggcg ctatcatgcc ataccgcgaa aggttttgcg ccattcgatg gtgtccggga
     4681 tctcgacgct ctcccttatg cgactcctgc attaggaagc agcccagtag taggttgagg
     4741 ccgttgagca ccgccgccgc aaggaatggt gcatgcaagg agatggcgcc caacagtccc
     4801 ccggccacgg ggcctgccac catacccacg ccgaaacaag cgctcatgag cccgaagtgg
     4861 cgagcccgat cttccccatc ggtgatgtcg gcgatatagg cgccagcaac cgcacctgtg
     4921 gcgccggtga tgccggccac gatgcgtccg gcgtagagga tcgagatctc gatcccgcga
     4981 aattaatacg actcactata ggggaattgt gagcggataa caattcccct ctagaaataa
     5041 ttttgtttaa ctttaagaag gagatatacc atgggttctt ctcaccatca ccatcaccat
     5101 ggttcttcta tgaaaatcga agaaggtaaa ctggtaatct ggattaacgg cgataaaggc
     5161 tataacggtc tcgctgaagt cggtaagaaa ttcgagaaag ataccggaat taaagtcacc
     5221 gttgagcatc cggataaact ggaagagaaa ttcccacagg ttgcggcaac tggcgatggc
     5281 cctgacatta tcttctgggc acacgaccgc tttggtggct acgctcaatc tggcctgttg
     5341 gctgaaatca ccccggacaa agcgttccag gacaagctgt atccgtttac ctgggatgcc
     5401 gtacgttaca acggcaagct gattgcttac ccgatcgctg ttgaagcgtt atcgctgatt
     5461 tataacaaag atctgctgcc gaacccgcca aaaacctggg aagagatccc ggcgctggat
     5521 aaagaactga aagcgaaagg taagagcgcg ctgatgttca acctgcaaga accgtacttc
     5581 acctggccgc tgattgctgc tgacgggggt tatgcgttca agtatgaaaa cggcaagtac
     5641 gacattaaag acgtgggcgt ggataacgct ggcgcgaaag cgggtctgac cttcctggtt
     5701 gacctgatta aaaacaaaca catgaatgca gacaccgatt actccatcgc agaagctgcc
     5761 tttaataaag gcgaaacagc gatgaccatc aacggcccgt gggcatggtc caacatcgac
     5821 accagcaaag tgaattatgg tgtaacggta ctgccgacct tcaagggtca accatccaaa
     5881 ccgttcgttg gcgtgctgag cgcaggtatt aacgccgcca gtccgaacaa agagctggca
     5941 aaagagttcc tcgaaaacta tctgctgact gatgaaggtc tggaagcggt taataaagac
     6001 aaaccgctgg gtgccgtagc gctgaagtct tacgaggaag agttggcgaa agatccacgt
     6061 attgccgcca ctatggaaaa cgcccagaaa ggtgaaatca tgccgaacat cccgcagatg
     6121 tccgctttct ggtatgccgt gcgtactgcg gtgatcaacg ccgccagcgg tcgtcagact
     6181 gtcgatgaag ccctgaaaga cgcgcagact aattcgagct cgaacaacaa caacaataac
     6241 aataacaaca acctcgggat cgaggaaaac ctgtacttcc aatccaatat tggaagtgga
     6301 taacggatcc gaattcgagc gccgtcgaca agcttgcggc cgcactcgag caccaccacc
     6361 accaccactg agatccggct gctaacaaag cccgaaagga agctgagttg gctgctgcca
     6421 ccgctgagca ataactagca taaccccttg gggcctctaa acgggtcttg aggggttttt
     6481 tgctgaaagg aggaactata tccggat
//
