[The description below was written by a language model from this plasmid's Addgene catalogue record and the feature table of its GenBank file.]
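Description:
pET His6 MBP Asn10 TEV LIC cloning vector (1C) is an empty 6,507 bp pET-family backbone for expressing recombinant proteins in E. coli as N-terminal fusions. It is selected with kanamycin through the aph(3')-Ia (KanR) gene. Replication is from a ColE1/pBR322-type origin, with the bom region and the rop gene also present. Rop holds plasmid copy number down, consistent with the catalogue's low-copy designation. An f1 phage origin is also annotated.

The expression cassette is a standard inducible T7 system. A T7 promoter is followed immediately by a lac operator and the phage T7 gene 10 ribosome binding site, and a T7 terminator sits at the far end. A plasmid-borne lacI gene under its own promoter supplies repressor, so transcription stays low until IPTG or lactose is added in a host that provides T7 RNA polymerase. The reading frame encodes a 6xHis tag, then a signal-sequence-less maltose binding protein that stays in the cytosol, then a ten-asparagine linker and a TEV protease recognition site.

The gene of interest is inserted just after the TEV site by ligation-independent cloning, and the LIC sites are destroyed in the process. The His tag allows affinity purification, and MBP can improve expression and solubility. According to the depositor, the long poly-Asn linker may reduce steric clashes between MBP and the passenger protein, and a shorter-linker sibling vector is available. TEV cleavage removes the whole tag. The feature table also shows a second 6xHis coding segment between the cloning region and the terminator. The catalogue entry does not describe it as a tag on the expressed protein.
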