Addgene plasmid #29654: pET His6 MBP Asn10 TEV LIC cloning vector (1C)
Purpose: (Empty Backbone)
Depositing lab: Scott Gradia. Depositing organization: University of California, Berkeley.
Backbone
  Vector backbone: pET
  Backbone size (bp): 6507
  Vector type: Bacterial Expression
  Tag / fusion protein: 6xHis (N terminal on backbone); MBP (N terminal on backbone); 10xAsn (N terminal on backbone); TEV cleavage site (N terminal on backbone)
Growth in bacteria
  Bacterial resistance: Kanamycin, 50 μg/mL
  Growth temperature: 37°C
  Growth strain: DH5alpha
  Copy number: Low Copy
Gene/Insert
  Gene/Insert name: None
  Tag / fusion protein: His6-MBP-Asn10-TEV (N terminal on backbone)
  Cloning method: Restriction Enzyme; 5′ cloning site LIC tag (destroyed during cloning); 3′ cloning site LIC tag (destroyed during cloning)
  Sequencing primers: 5′ MBP forward (5'ggtcgtcagactgtcgatgaagcc); 3′ T7 reverse
Terms and licenses: Academic/Nonprofit Terms; Industry Terms: Not Available to Industry
Depositor comments: This plasmid is an empty vector to be used with a LIC cloning protocol. It has a TEV-cleavable His6 fusion tag on its N-terminus. MBP can enhance the expression and solubility of your protein of interest. The long poly-Asn linker may help avoid steric clashes between your protein and MBP. If a shorter linker is desired, please use vector 1M. To clone into this vector, add LIC fusion tags to the 5' end of your PCR primers. Forward - 5'TACTTCCAATCCAATGCA3' Reverse - 5'TTATCCACTTCCAATGTTATTA3' Linearize the plasmid with SspI and gel purify. When digesting the DNA with T4 polymerase, use dCTP for insert and dGTP for vector. More information on this vector can be found through http://qb3.berkeley.edu/qb3/macrolab/
How to cite: pET His6 MBP Asn10 TEV LIC cloning vector (1C) was a gift from Scott Gradia (Addgene plasmid # 29654 ; http://n2t.net/addgene:29654 ; RRID:Addgene_29654)
