>Addgene plasmid #29654 | pET His6 MBP Asn10 TEV LIC cloning vector (1C) | addgene partial sequence | sequence record 35213 | 29654 with T7-term
TCTCAGTGGTGGTGGTGGTGGTGCTCGAGTGCGGCCGCAAGCTTGTCGACGGCGCTCGAATTCGGATCCG
TTATCCACTTCCAATATTGGATTGGAAGTACAGGTTTTCCTCGATCCCGAGGTTGTTGTTATTGTTATTG
TTGTTGTTGTTCGAGCTCGAATTAGTCTGCGCGTCTTTCAGGGCTTCATCGACAGTCTGACGACCGCTGG
CGGCGTTGATCACCGCAGTACGCACGGCATACCAGAAAGCGGACATCTGCGGGATGTTCGGCATGATTTC
ACCTTTCTGGGCGTTTTCCATAGTGGCGGCAATACGTGGATCTTTCGCCAACTCTTCCTCGTAAGACTTC
AGCGCTACGGCACCCAGCGGTTTGTCTTTATTAACCGCTTCCAGACCTTCATCAGTCAGCAGATAGTTTT
CGAGGAACTCTTTTGCCAGCTCTTTGTTCGGACTGGCGGCGTTAATACCTGCGCTCAGCACGCCAACGAA
CGGTTTGGATGGTTGACCCTTGAAGGTCGGCAGTACCGTTACACCATAATTCACTTTGCTGGTGTCGATG
TTGGACCATGCCCACGGGCCGTTGATGGTCATCGCTGTTTCGCCTTTATTAAAGGCAGCTTCTGCGATGG
AGTAATCGGTGTCTGCATTCATGTGTTTGTTTTTAATCAGGTCAACCAGGAAGGTCAGACCCGCTTTCGC
GCCAGCGTTATCCACGCCCACGTCTTTAATGTCGTACTTGCCGTTTTCATACTTGAACGCATAACCCCCG
TCAGCAGCAATCAGCGGCCAGGTGAAGTACGGTTCTTGCAGGTTGAACATCAGCGCGCTCTTACCTTT
