>Addgene plasmid #29654 | pET His6 MBP Asn10 TEV LIC cloning vector (1C) | addgene partial sequence | sequence record 36471 | pBRrevBam 5'-GGTGATGTCGGCGATATAGG-3'
GCGGTGATGCCGGCCACGATGCGTCCGGCGTAGAGGATCGAGATCTCGATCCCGCGAAATTAATACGACT
CACTATAGGGGAATTGTGAGCGGATAACAATTCCCCTCTAGAAATAATTTTGTTTAACTTTAAGAAGGAG
ATATACCATGGGTTCTTCTCACCATCACCATCACCATGGTTCTTCTATGAAAATCGAAGAAGGTAAACTG
GTAATCTGGATTAACGGCGATAAAGGCTATAACGGTCTCGCTGAAGTCGGTAAGAAATTCGAGAAAGATA
CCGGAATTAAAGTCACCGTTGAGCATCCGGATAAACTGGAAGAGAAATTCCCACAGGTTGCGGCAACTGG
CGATGGCCCTGACATTATCTTCTGGGCACACGACCGCTTTGGTGGCTACGCTCAATCTGGCCTGTTGGCT
GAAATCACCCCGGACAAAGCGTTCCAGGACAAGCTGTATCCGTTTACCTGGGATGCCGTACGTTACAACG
GCAAGCTGATTGCTTACCCGATCGCTGTTGAAGCGTTATCGCTGATTTATAACAAAGATCTGCTGCCGAA
CCCGCCAAAAACCTGGGAAGAGATCCCGGCGCTGGATAAAGAACTGAAAGCGAAAGGTAAGAGCGCGCTG
ATGTTCAACCTGCAAGAACCGTACTTCACCTGGCCGCTGATTGCTGCTGACGGGGGTTATGCGTTCAAGT
ATGAAAACGGCAAGTACGACATTAAAGACGTGGGCGTGGATAACGCTGGCGCGAAAGCGGGTCTGACCTT
CCTGGTTGACCTGATTAAAAACAAACACATGAATGCAGACACCGATTACTCCATCGCAGAAGCTGCCTTT
AATAAAGGCGAAACAGCGATGACCATCAACGGCCCGTGGGCATGGTCCAACATCGACACCAGCAAAGTGA
ATTATGGTGTAACGGTACTGCCGACCTTCAAGGGTCAACCATCCAAACCGTT
